Addgene plasmid #71874: pMIR-31-192-193a-Reporter
Purpose: Mammalian expression vector for the analysis of miR-31-19α-193a activity
Depositing lab: Mien-Chie Hung. Depositing organization: University of Texas MD Anderson Cancer Center. Publication: EGFR modulates microRNA maturation in response to hypoxia through phosphorylation of AGO2. Shen J, Xia W, Khotskaya YB, Huo L, Nakanishi K, Lim SO, Du Y, Wang Y, Chang WC, Chen CH, Hsu JL, Wu Y, Lam YC, James BP, Liu X, Liu CG, Patel DJ, Hung MC. Nature. 2013 May 16;497(7449):383-7. doi: 10.1038/nature12080. Epub 2013 May 1. PubMed 23636329.
Backbone
  Vector backbone: pMIR-REPORT Luciferase
  Backbone manufacturer: Applied Biosystems
  Backbone size w/o insert (bp): 6470
  Total vector size (bp): 6506
  Vector type: Mammalian Expression
  Selectable markers: Puromycin
Growth in bacteria
  Bacterial resistance: Ampicillin, 100 μg/mL
  Growth temperature: 37°C
  Growth strain: DH5alpha
  Copy number: High Copy
Gene/Insert
  Gene/Insert name: Binding sequence targeted by miR-31, miR192, and miR-193a-5p (alt name: miR-31-192-193a-5p binding sequence)
  gRNA/shRNA sequence: TTGGGTCTTTGCTGACCTATGAGGCAAGATGA
  Species: H. sapiens (human)
  Promoter: CMV
  Tag / fusion protein: firefly luciferase (N terminal on backbone)
  Cloning method: Restriction Enzyme; 5′ cloning site SpeI (not destroyed); 3′ cloning site HindIII (not destroyed)
  Sequencing primers: 5′ Luc-F; 3′ pRS-marker
Terms and licenses: Academic/Nonprofit Terms; Industry Terms: Not Available to Industry
Depositor comments: Human miR-31-192-193a-5p binding site was generated by annealing of two oligos as described in the reference.
How to cite: pMIR-31-192-193a-Reporter was a gift from Mien-Chie Hung (Addgene plasmid # 71874 ; http://n2t.net/addgene:71874 ; RRID:Addgene_71874)
