[The description below was written by a language model from this plasmid's Addgene catalogue record.]
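Description:
pMIR-31-192-193a-Reporter is a mammalian expression plasmid built on the commercial pMIR-REPORT Luciferase backbone and designed as a sensor of microRNA activity. It is propagated in E. coli as a high-copy plasmid under ampicillin selection, and the record lists puromycin as the selectable marker for mammalian cells. The total size is about 6.5 kb, of which the insert contributes only a few dozen base pairs over the roughly 6.47 kb backbone.

The payload is a firefly luciferase gene driven by the CMV promoter, followed by a short synthetic human sequence containing binding sites for miR-31, miR-192 and miR-193a-5p. This element was made by annealing two oligonucleotides and was cloned between the SpeI and HindIII sites, both of which are retained. Luciferase is recorded as lying N-terminal, that is upstream, of the insert, which is consistent with the usual layout of this backbone, in which the cloning site sits in the 3′ untranslated region of the luciferase transcript. In that arrangement, when the matching microRNAs are mature and loaded into the silencing machinery, they engage the target sites and repress the luciferase mRNA, so lower light output indicates higher microRNA activity.

The stated purpose is to analyse the activity of these three microRNAs in mammalian cells, although the purpose field writes the middle one in a garbled form that appears to be a typographical variant of miR-192. The associated publication concerns regulation of microRNA maturation under hypoxia through EGFR-dependent phosphorylation of AGO2. No feature table was supplied, so the origin of replication, polyadenylation signal and other backbone details are not stated in the record.
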