>Addgene plasmid #71874 | pMIR-31-192-193a-Reporter | addgene partial sequence | sequence record 133376 | Luc-F 5'-CAGTCAAGTAACAACCGCGA-3'
CCGAAAGGTCTTACCGGAAAACTCGACGCAAGAAAAATCAGAGAGATCCTCATAAAGGCCAAGAAGGGCG
GAAAGTCCAAATTGCTCGAGTGATGAAAGCTGCGCACTAGTCATCTTGCCTCATAGGTCAGCAAAGACCC
AAAGCTTAATAAAGGATCTTTTATTTTCATTGGATCTGTGTGTTGGTTTTTTGTATGCGGCCGCTAGCTT
GGCACTGGCCGTCGTTTTACAACGTCGTGACTGGGAAAACCCTGGCGTTACCCAACTTAATCGCCTTGCA
GCACATCCCCCTTTCGCCAGCTGGCGTAATAGCGAAGAGGCCCGCACCGATCGCCCTTCCCAACAGTTGC
GCAGCCTGAATGGCGAATGGCGCCTGATGCGGTATTTTCTCCTTACGCATCTGTGCGGTATTTCACACCG
CATATGGTGCACTCTCAGTACAATCTGCTCTGATGCCGCATAGTTAAGCCAGCCCCGACACCCGCCAACA
CCCGCTGACGCGCCCTGACGGGCTTGTCTGCTCCCGGCATCCGCTTACAGACAAGCTGTGACCGTCTCCG
GGAGCTGCATGTGTCAGAGGTTTTCACCGTCATCACCGAAACGCGCGAGACGAAAGATTGGTGTGGAAAG
TCCCCAGGCTCCCCAGCAGGCAGAAGTATGCAAAGCATGCATCTCAATTAGTCAGCAACCAGGTGTGGAA
AGTCCCCAGGCTCCCCAGCAGGCAGAAGTATGCAAAGCATGCATCTCAATTAGTCAGCAACCATAGTCCC
GCCCCTAACTCCGCCCATCCCGCCC
