>Addgene plasmid #71874 | pMIR-31-192-193a-Reporter | addgene partial sequence | sequence record 133378 | pRS-marker 5'-cggcatcagagcagattgta-3'
ATGCGTAAGGAGAAAATACCGCATCAGGCGCCATTCGCCATTCAGGCTGCGCAACTGTTGGGAAGGGCGA
TCGGTGCGGGCCTCTTCGCTATTACGCCAGCTGGCGAAAGGGGGATGTGCTGCAAGGCGATTAAGTTGGG
TAACGCCAGGGTTTTCCCAGTCACGACGTTGTAAAACGACGGCCAGTGCCAAGCTAGCGGCCGCATACAA
AAAACCAACACACAGATCCAATGAAAATAAAAGATCCTTTATTAAGCTTTGGGTCTTTGCTGACCTATGA
GGCAAGATGACTAGTGCGCAGCTTTCATCACTCGAGCAATTTGGACTTTCCGCCCTTCTTGGCCTTTATG
AGGATCTCTCTGATTTTTCTTGCGTCGAGTTTTCCGGTAAGACCTTTCGGTACTTCGTCCACAAACACAA
CTCCTCCGCGCAACTTTTTCGCGGTTGTTACTTGACTGGCGACGTAATCCACGATCTCTTTTTCCGTCAT
CGTCTTTCCGTGCTCCAAAACAACAACGGCGGCGGGAAGTTCACCGGCGTCATCGTCGGGAAGACCTGCC
ACGCCCGCGTCGAAGATGTTGGGGTGTTGTAACAATATCGATTCCAATTCAGCGGGGGCCACCTGATATC
CTTTGTATTTAATTAAAGACTTCAAGCGGTCAACTATGAAGAAGTGTTCGTCTTCGTCCCAGTAAGCTAT
GTCTCCAGAATGTAGCCATCCATCCTTGTCAATCAAGGCGTTGGTCGCTTCCGGATTGTTTACATAACCG
GACATAATCATAGGTCCTCTGACACATAATTCGCCTCTCTGATTA
